>Addgene plasmid #133332 | pHBS1508 [IBB-GFP-mCherry 3E]-[BFP-TDP43 VLIM-F] | addgene full sequence | sequence record 261743 | Addgene NGS Result
CAATGATATACACTGTTTGAGATGAGGATAAAATACTCTGAGTCCAAACCGGGCCCCTCTGCTAACCATG
TTCATGCCTTCTTCTCTTTCCTACAGCTCCTGGGCAACGTGCTGGTTGTTGTGCTGTCTCATCATTTTGG
CAAAGAATTCACTCCTCAGGTGCAGGCTGCCTATCAGAAGGTGGTGGCTGGTGTGGCCAATGCCCTGGCT
CACAAATACCACTGAGATCTTTTTCCCTCTGCCAAAAATTATGGGGACATCATGAAGCCCCTTGAGCATC
TGACTTCTGGCTAATAAAGGAAATTTATTTTCATTGCAATAGTGTGTTGGAATTTTTTGTGTCTCTCACT
CGGAAGGACATATGGGAGGGCAAATCATTTAAAACATCAGAATGAGTATTTGGTTTAGAGTTTGGCAACA
TATGCCCATATGCTGGCTGCCATGAACAAAGGTTGGCTATAAAGAGGTCATCAGTATATGAAACAGCCCC
CTGCTGTCCATTCCTTATTCCATAGAAAAGCCTTGACTTGAGGTTAGATTTTTTTTATATTTTGTTTTGT
GTTATTTTTTTCTTTAACATCCCTAAAATTTTCCTTACATGTTTTACTAGCCAGATTTTTCCTCCTCTCC
TGACTACTCCCAGTCATAGCTGTCCCTCTTCTCTTATGAACTCGGCGCCCTGCCCGTCCCACCAGGTCAA
CAGGCGGTAACCGGCCTCTTCATCGGGAATGCGCGCGACCTTCAGCATCGCCGGCATGTCCCCCTGGCGG
ACGGGAAGTATCCAGCTCGACCAAGCTGGCCGCGTCGAGTGAAGACGAAAGGGCCTCGTGATACGCCTAT
TTTTATAGGTTAATGTCATGATAATAATGGTTTCTTAGACGTCAGGTGGCACTTTTCGGGGAAATGTGCG
CGGAACCCCTATTTGTTTATTTTTCTAAATACATTCAAATATGTATCCGCTCATGAGACAATAACCCTGA
TAAATGCTTCAATAATATTGAAAAAGGAAGAGTATGAGTATTCAACATTTCCGTGTCGCCCTTATTCCCT
TTTTTGCGGCATTTTGCCTTCCTGTTTTTGCTCACCCAGAAACGCTGGTGAAAGTAAAAGATGCTGAAGA
TCAGTTGGGTGCACGAGTGGGTTACATCGAACTGGATCTCAACAGCGGTAAGATCCTTGAGAGTTTTCGC
CCCGAAGAACGTTTTCCAATGATGAGCACTTTTAAAGTTCTGCTATGTGGCGCGGTATTATCCCGTGTTG
ACGCCGGGCAAGAGCAACTCGGTCGCCGCATACACTATTCTCAGAATGACTTGGTTGAGTACTCACCAGT
CACAGAAAAGCATCTTACGGATGGCATGACAGTAAGAGAATTATGCAGTGCTGCCATAACCATGAGTGAT
AACACTGCGGCCAACTTACTTCTGACAACGATCGGAGGACCGAAGGAGCTAACCGCTTTTTTGCACAACA
TGGGGGATCATGTAACTCGCCTTGATCGTTGGGAACCGGAGCTGAATGAAGCCATACCAAACGACGAGCG
TGACACCACGATGCCTGTAGCAATGGCAACAACGTTGCGCAAACTATTAACTGGCGAACTACTTACTCTA
GCTTCCCGGCAACAATTAATAGACTGGATGGAGGCGGATAAAGTTGCAGGACCACTTCTGCGCTCGGCCC
TTCCGGCTGGCTGGTTTATTGCTGATAAATCTGGAGCCGGTGAGCGTGGGTCTCGCGGTATCATTGCAGC
ACTGGGGCCAGATGGTAAGCCCTCCCGTATCGTAGTTATCTACACGACGGGGAGTCAGGCAACTATGGAT
GAACGAAATAGACAGATCGCTGAGATAGGTGCCTCACTGATTAAGCATTGGTAACTGTCAGACCAAGTTT
ACTCATATATACTTTAGATTGATTTAAAACTTCATTTTTAATTTAAAAGGATCTAGGTGAAGATCCTTTT
TGATAATCTCATGACCAAAATCCCTTAACGTGAGTTTTCGTTCCACTGAGCGTCAGACCCCGTAGAAAAG
ATCAAAGGATCTTCTTGAGATCCTTTTTTTCTGCGCGTAATCTGCTGCTTGCAAACAAAAAAACCACCGC
TACCAGCGGTGGTTTGTTTGCCGGATCAAGAGCTACCAACTCTTTTTCCGAAGGTAACTGGCTTCAGCAG
AGCGCAGATACCAAATACTGTTCTTCTAGTGTAGCCGTAGTTAGGCCACCACTTCAAGAACTCTGTAGCA
CCGCCTACATACCTCGCTCTGCTAATCCTGTTACCAGTGGCTGCTGCCAGTGGCGATAAGTCGTGTCTTA
CCGGGTTGGACTCAAGACGATAGTTACCGGATAAGGCGCAGCGGTCGGGCTGAACGGGGGGTTCGTGCAC
ACAGCCCAGCTTGGAGCGAACGACCTACACCGAACTGAGATACCTACAGCGTGAGCTATGAGAAAGCGCC
ACGCTTCCCGAAGGGAGAAAGGCGGACAGGTATCCGGTAAGCGGCAGGGTCGGAACAGGAGAGCGCACGA
GGGAGCTTCCAGGGGGAAACGCCTGGTATCTTTATAGTCCTGTCGGGTTTCGCCACCTCTGACTTGAGCG
TCGATTTTTGTGATGCTCGTCAGGGGGGCGGAGCCTATGGAAAAACGCCAGCAACGCGGCCTTTTTACGG
TTCCTGGCCTTTTGCTGGCCTTTTGCTCACATGTTCTTTCCTGCGTTATCCCCTGATTCTGTGGATAACC
GTATTACCGCCTTTGAGTGAGCTGATACCGCTCGCCGCAGCCGAACGACCGAGCGCAGCGAGTCAGTGAG
CGAGGAAGCGGAAGAGCGCCCAATACGCAAACCGCCTCTCCCCGCGCGTTGGCCGATTCATTAATGCAGT
CGAGGGATCTCCATAAGAGAAGAGGGACAGCTATGACTGGGAGTAGTCAGGAGAGGAGGAAAAATCTGGC
TAGTAAAACATGTAAGGAAAATTTTAGGGATGTTAAAGAAAAAAATAACACAAAACAAAATATAAAAAAA
ATCTAACCTCAAGTCAAGGCTTTTCTATGGAATAAGGAATGGACAGCAGGGGGCTGTTTCATATACTGAT
GACCTCTTTATAGCCAACCTTTGTTCATGGCAGCCAGCATATGGGCATATGTTGCCAAACTCTAAACCAA
ATACTCATTCTGATGTTTTAAATGATTTGCCCTCCCATATGTCCTTCCGAGTGAGAGACACAAAAAATTC
CAACACACTATTGCAATGAAAATAAATTTCCTTTATTAGCCAGAAGTCAGATGCTCAAGGGGCTTCATGA
TGTCCCCATAATTTTTGGCAGAGGGAAAAAGATCTCAGTGGTATTTGTGAGCCAGGGCATTGGCCACACC
AGCCACCACCTTCTGATAGGCAGCCTGCACCTGAGGAGTGAATTCTTTGCCAAAATGATGAGACAGCACA
ACAACCAGCACGTTGCCCAGGAGCTGTAGGAAAGAGAAGAAGGCATGAACATGGTTAGCAGAGGGGCCCG
GTTTGGACTCAGAGTATTTTATCCTCATCTCAAACAGTGTATATCATTGTAACCATAAAGAGAAAGGCAG
GATGATGACCAGGGTGTAGTTGTTTCTACCAATAAGAATATTTCCACGCCAGCCAGAATTTATATGCAGA
AATATTCTACCTTATCATTTAATTATAACAATTGTTCTCTAAAACTGTGCTGAAGTACAATATAATATAC
CCTGATTGCCTTGAAAAAAAAGTGATTAGAGAAAGTACTTACAATCTGACAAATAAACAAAAGTGAATTT
AAAAATTCGTTACAAATGCAAGCTAAAGTTTAACGAAAAAGTTACAGAAAATGAAAAGAAAATAAGAGGA
GACAATGGTTGTCAACAGAGTAGAAAGTGAAAGAAACAAAATTATCATGAGGGTCCATGGTGATACAAGG
GACATCTTCCCATTCTAAACAACACCCTGAAAACTTTGCCCCCTCCATATAACATGAATTTTACAATAGC
GAAAAAGAAAGAACAATCAAGGGTCCCCAAACTCACCCTGAAGTTCTCAGTCTAGAGTCGAGAGGATCAA
TCACTTTGTACAAGAAAGCTGGGTCTAGATAGCTTACTTGTACAGCTCGTCCATGCCGCCGGTGGAGTGG
CGGCCCTCGGCGCGTTCGTACTGTTCCACGATGGTGTAGTCCTCGTTGTGGGAGGTGATGTCCAACTTGA
TGTTGACGTTGTAGGCGCCGGGCAGCTGCACGGGCTTCTTGGCCTTGTAGGTGGTCTTGACCTCAGCGTC
GTAGTGGCCGCCGTCCTTCAGCTTCAGCCTCTGCTTGATCTCGCCCTTCAGGGCGCCGTCCTCGGGGTAC
ATCCGCTCGGAGGAGGCCTCCCAGCCCATGGTCTTCTTCTGCATTACGGGGCCGTCGGAGGGGAAGTTGG
TGCCGCGCAGCTTCACCTTGTAGATGAACTCGCCGTCCTGCAGGGAGGAGTCCTGGGTCACGGTCACCAC
GCCGCCGTCCTCGAAGTTCATCACGCGCTCCCACTTGAAGCCCTCGGGGAAGGACAGCTTCAAGTAGTCG
GGGATGTCGGCGGGGTGCTTCACGTAGGCCTTGGAGCCGTACATGAACTGAGGGGACAGGATGTCCCAGG
CGAAGGGCAGGGGGCCACCCTTGGTCACCTTCAGCTTGGCGGTCTGGGTGCCCTCGTAGGGGCGGCCCTG
AGGAAAAAAAAGGAAAGGGCATGCTCGCCATGTGCAAGATACAGTGTTGAATGTGGTGCAAAATATAAAG
ATGTGGAAGAAAAAGCCACTGAAAATAATATGAGGAAATAAAAAACTAGAGTAAATTATCAGTGGAACAA
TTTCTATTATACAAGACACTACACCCATACATTCTCCTAATGCTCATGTAAGAATTTCTCCAAAAATACC
TTCCAGCACTACAAACTAGAAAAAAAAAGAGACATGGACACCAAATTAAGTTCTTAATAGTGAAGAACAA
AAGAACTACCTTGCCTGCTCCAGTGGATCCAGCAACCGCCAACAACTGTCCTCTTTCTATCTTGAAATTA
ATATCTTTCAGGACAGGAGTACCAAGAAGTGAGAAATTACTGAAGAAGAGGCTGTCATCACCATTAGAAG
TTTTTCTATTGTTATTGTTTTGTTTTGCTTTCTCAAATAATTCCCCAAATCCCTGTTAAAAAAAAACACA
CACACACACACACACACACACATCAAAAATAAAAGATGAGTTTGTCAGATATTTTCAATAGATGCTTGTT
TTATGTACCATACTCACCTCGCCCTCGCCCTCGATCTCGAACTCGTGGCCGTTCACGGAGCCCTCCATGT
GCACCTTGAAGCGCATGAACTCCTTGATGATGGCCATGTTATCCTCCTCGCCCTTGCTGGTTCCGGTGCC
TCCACTTTCATCTTCACCTTTAGTGATACCGGCTGCCGTCACGAACTCCTTCAGGACCATGTGATCGCGC
TTCTCGTTCGGGTCTTTGCTCAGCGTGGTCTGGGTGCTCAGATAGTGGTTGTCCGGCAGGCGCACCGGGC
CGTCGCCGATCGGGGTGTTCTGCTGTTTGTGGTCGGCTTCCTGCTGGCTGCCGTCCTCAACGTTGTGGCG
GATCTTGAAGTTAGCCTTGATGCCGTTCTTCTGCTTGTCGGCTTCGATACGGACGTTGTGGCTGTTGTGG
TTGTACTCCAGCTTGTGACCCAGGATGTTGCCGTCCTCCTTGAAGTCGTTGCCCTTCAGCTCGATGCGGT
TCACCAGGGTGTCGCCCTCGAACTTCACCTCCGCGCGGGTCTTGTAGGTGCCGTCGTCCTTGAACTCGAT
GGTGCGCTCCTGGACGTAGCCTTCCGGCATGGCGGACTTGAAGAAGTCGTGACGCTTCATGTGGTCCGGG
TAGCGGCTGAAGCACTGCACGCCGTAGGTCAGGGTGGTCACGAGGGTCGGCCACGGCACCGGCAGCTTGC
CGGTGGTGCAGATGAACTTCAGGGTCAGCTTGCCCTCGGTGGCATCGCCCTCGCCCTCGCCACGCACGCT
GAACTTGTGGCCGTTTACGTCGCCGTCCAGCTCGACTTTGATAGGCACAGTACCTGTAAATAGTTCCTCT
CCTTTACTGGTACCATCATCAGGGAATGAGCTTACATTTCTCCTCTTCAGCATCTGGTCATCCTTCTTAG
CTTTCCTCAGCTCCACATTGACCTCTATTCTGCGACGCCTCATTTCTGTACTGTCTTTTCCCTTGTTCTT
GAATCTGTGAAGACGGGCAGCTGGTGTATTAGCATTCTCGTTGGTGGATCCCATGGTGGCACCGGTGAAT
TCTCCAGGCGATCTGACGGTTCACTAAACGAGCTCTGCTTATATAGGCCTCCCACCGTACACGCCACCTC
GACATACTCGAGTAGTTATTAATAGTAATCAATTACGGGGTCATTAGTTCATAGCCCATATATGGAGTTC
CGCGTTACATAACTTACGGTAAATGGCCCGCCTGGCTGACCGCCCAACGACCCCCGCCCATTGACGTCAA
TAATGACGTATGTTCCCATAGTAACGCCAATAGGGACTTTCCATTGACGTCAATGGGTGGAGTATTTACG
GTAAACTGCCCACTTGGCAGTACATCAAGTGTATCATATGCCAAGTACGCCCCCTATTGACGTCAATGAC
GGTAAATGGCCCGCCTGGCATTATGCCCAGTACATGACCTTATGGGACTTTCCTACTTGGCAGTACATCT
ACGTATTAGTCATCGCTATTACCATGGTGATGCGGTTTTGGCAGTACATCAATGGGCGTGGATAGCGGTT
TGACTCACGGGGATTTCCAAGTCTCCACCCCATTGACGTCAATGGGAGTTTGTTTTGGCACCAAAATCAA
CGGGACTTTCCAAAATGTCGTAACAACTCCGCCCCATTGACGCAAATGGGCGGTAGGCGTGTACGGTGGG
AGGTCTATATAAGCAGAGCTGGTTTAGTGAACCGTCAGATCCGCTAGGGATCCTCTAGTCAGCTGACGCG
TTACCACCGGTGCCACCATGGGAAGCGAGCTGATTAAGGAGAACATGCACATGAAGCTGTACATGGAGGG
CACCGTGGACAACCATCACTTCAAGTGCACATCCGAGGGCGAAGGCAAGCCCTACGAGGGCACCCAGACC
ATGAGAATCAAGGTGGTCGAGGGCGGCCCTCTCCCCTTCGCCTTCGACATCCTGGCTACTAGCTTCCTCT
ACGGCAGCAAGACCTTCATCAACCACACCCAGGGCATCCCCGACTTCTTCAAGCAGTCCTTCCCTGAGGG
CTTCACATGGGAGAGAGTCACCACATACGAAGACGGGGGCGTGCTGACCGCTACCCAGGACACCAGCCTC
CAGGACGGCTGCCTCATCTACAACGTCAAGATCAGAGGGGTGAACTTCACATCCAACGGCCCTGTGATGC
AGAAGAAAACACTCGGCTGGGAGGCCTTCACCGAGACGCTGTACCCCGCTGACGGCGGCCTGGAAGGCAG
AAACGACATGGCCCTGAAGCTCGTGGGCGGGAGCCATCTGATCGCAAACGCCAAGACCACATATAGATCC
AAGAAACCCGCTAAGAACCTCAAGATGCCTGGCGTCTACTATGTGGACTACAGACTGGAAAGAATCAAGG
AGGCCAACAACGAGACCTACGTCGAGCAGCACGAGGTGGCAGTGGCCAGATACTGCGACCTCCCTAGCAA
ACTGGGGCACAAGCTTAATTCCGGAATGTCTGAATATATTCGGGTAACCGAAGATGAGAACGATGAGCCC
ATTGAAATACCATCGGAAGACGATGGGACGGTGCTGCTCTCCACGGTTACAGCCCAGTTTCCAGGGGCGT
GTGGGCTTCGCTACAGGAATCCAGTGTCTCAGTGTATGAGAGGTGTCCGGCTGGTAGAAGGAATTCTGCA
TGCCCCAGATGCTGGCTGGGGAAATCTGGTGTATGTTGTCAACTATCCAAAAGATAACAAAAGAAAAATG
GATGAGACAGATGCTTCATCAGCAGTGAAAGTGAAAAGAGCAGTCCAGAAAACATCCGATTTAATAGTGT
TGGGTCTCCCATGGAAAACAACCGAACAGGACCTGAAAGAGTATTTTAGTACCTTTGGAGAAGTTCTTAT
GGTGCAGGTCAAGAAAGATCTTAAGACTGGTCATTCAAAGGGGTTTGGCTTTGTTCGTTTTACGGAATAT
GAAACACAAGTGAAAGTAATGTCACAGCGACATATGATAGATGGACGATGGTGTGACTGCAAACTTCCTA
ATTCTAAGCAAAGCCAAGATGAGCCTTTGAGAAGCAGAAAAGTGTTTGTGGGGCGCTGTACAGAGGACAT
GACTGAGGATGAGCTGCGGGAGTTCTTCTCTCAGTACGGGGATGTGATGGATGTCTTCATCCCCAAGCCA
TTCAGGGCCTTTGCCTTTGTTACATTTGCAGATGATCAGATTGCGCAGTCTCTTTGTGGAGAGGACTTGA
TCATTAAAGGAATCAGCGTTCATATATCCAATGCCGAACCTAAGCATAACAGTAATCGGCAATTTGAGCG
ATCCGGCAGATTTGGAGGGAACCCTGGAGGATTCGGCAACCAGGGGGGCTTTGGAAATTCAAGAGGAGGG
GGTGCGGGATTCGGTAACAACCAGGGGTCCAATTTCGGTGGGGGGTTCAACTTTGGGGCGTTTTCTTTCA
ATCCCGCTATGATGGCTGCGGCTCAAGCGGCTCTGCAAAGTAGCTGGGGCATGATGGGTATGCTCGCGTC
ACAACAGAATCAGAGTGGACCAAGTGGAAATAATCAGAATCAAGGGAATTTTCAACGAGAACCTAACCAA
GCATTCGGATCTGGTAATAATAGCTACTCCGGGAGTAACTCCGGAGCAGCTTTCGGGTGGGGCTCCGCGT
CAAACGCTGGCAGCGGCTCTGGATTCAACGGGGGATTCGGAAGCAGTTTCGATTCAAAAAGCAGTGGCTG
GGGGTTCTAGACCCAGCTTTCTTGTACAAAGTGGTTGATCCTCTAGACTGAGAACTTCAGGGTGAGTTTG
GGGACCCTTGATTGTTCTTTCTTTTTCGCTATTGTAAAATTCATGTTATATGGAGGGGGCAAAGTTTTCA
GGGTGTTGTTTAGAATGGGAAGATGTCCCTTGTATCACCATGGACCCTCATGATAATTTTGTTTCTTTCA
CTTTCTACTCTGTTGACAACCATTGTCTCCTCTTATTTTCTTTTCATTTTCTGTAACTTTTTCGTTAAAC
TTTAGCTTGCATTTGTAACGAATTTTTAAATTCACTTTTGTTTATTTGTCAGATTGTAAGTACTTTCTCT
AATCACTTTTTTTTCAAGGCAATCAGGGTATATTATATTGTACTTCAGCACAGTTTTAGAGAACAATTGT
TATAATTAAATGATAAGGTAGAATATTTCTGCATATAAATTCTGGCTGGCGTGGAAATATTCTTATTGGT
AGAAACAACTACACCCTGGTCATCATCCTGCCTTTCTCTTTATGGTTA
Features (pLannotate 1.2.2; 23 found; start..end, strand, type, name):
    100..222     +  CDS            HBB: HBB_COLGU - Experimental evidence at transcript level: Swiss-Prot protein existence level 2. Involved in oxygen transport from the lung to the various peripheral tissues. From Colobus guereza (Mantled guereza) (Eastern black-and-white colobus monkey).
    293..348     +  polyA_signal   β-globin poly(A) signal: rabbit β-globin polyadenylation signal (Gil and Proudfoot, 1987)
    674..790     -  CDS            str (fragment): STR_KLEPN - Protein inferred from homology: Swiss-Prot protein existence level 3. The aminoglycoside phosphotransferases achieve inactivation of their antibiotic substrates by phosphorylation. From Klebsiella pneumoniae.
    909..1013    +  promoter       AmpR promoter: bla
   1014..1874    +  CDS            AmpR: β-lactamase; bla; confers resistance to ampicillin, carbenicillin, and related antibiotics
   2045..2633    +  rep_origin     ori: high-copy-number ColE1/pMB1/pBR322/pUC origin of replication
   2816..2869    +  CDS            lacI (fragment): lac repressor; lacI; The lac repressor binds to the lac operator to inhibit transcription in E. coli. This inhibition can be relieved by adding lactose or isopropyl-β-D-thiogalactopyranoside (IPTG).
   3202..3257    -  polyA_signal   β-globin poly(A) signal: rabbit β-globin polyadenylation signal (Gil and Proudfoot, 1987)
   3328..3450    -  CDS            HBB: HBB_COLGU - Experimental evidence at transcript level: Swiss-Prot protein existence level 2. Involved in oxygen transport from the lung to the various peripheral tissues. From Colobus guereza (Mantled guereza) (Eastern black-and-white colobus monkey).
   3454..4026    -  intron         β-globin intron: intron from rabbit β-globin gene
   4062..4084    +  protein_bind   attB2 (fragment): mutant version of attB; recombination site for the Gateway® BP reaction BP Clonase™
   4095..4689    -  CDS            mCherry (fragment): monomeric derivative of DsRed fluorescent protein (Shaner et al., 2004) mammalian codon-optimized
   4968..5174    -  CDS            CFTR (fragment): CFTR_HUMAN - Also known as ABCC7. Experimental evidence at protein level: Swiss-Prot protein existence level 1. Epithelial ion channel that plays an important role in the regulation of epithelial ion and water transport and fluid homeostasis (PubMed:26823428). Mediates the transport of chloride ions across the cell membrane (PubMed:10792060, PubMed:11524016, PubMed:11707463, PubMed:12519745, PubMed:15010471, PubMed:12588899, PubMed:17036051, PubMed:19398555, PubMed:19621064, PubMed:22178883, PubMed:25330774, PubMed:1712898, PubMed:8910473, PubMed:9804160, PubMed:12529365, PubMed:17182731, PubM
   5267..5378    -  CDS            mCherry (fragment): monomeric derivative of DsRed fluorescent protein (Shaner et al., 2004) mammalian codon-optimized
   5397..6098    -  CDS            Superfolder GFP: Superfolder GFP is a basic (constitutively fluorescent) green fluorescent protein published in 2005, derived from Aequorea victoria. It is reported to be a very rapidly-maturing weak dimer.
   6084..6278    -  CDS            KPNA2 (fragment): IMA1_HUMAN - Also known as RCH1, SRP1. Experimental evidence at protein level: Swiss-Prot protein existence level 1. Functions in nuclear protein import as an adapter protein for nuclear receptor KPNB1. Binds specifically and directly to substrates containing either a simple or bipartite NLS motif. Docking of the importin/substrate complex to the nuclear pore complex (NPC) is mediated by KPNB1 through binding to nucleoporin FxFG repeats and the complex is subsequently translocated through the pore by an energy requiring, Ran-dependent mechanism. At the nucleoplasmic side of the NPC, Ran binds
   6331..6365    -  promoter       minimal CMV promoter (fragment): human cytomegalovirus (CMV) immediate early promoter
   6443..6746    +  enhancer       CMV enhancer: human cytomegalovirus immediate early enhancer
   6747..6950    +  promoter       CMV promoter: human cytomegalovirus (CMV) immediate early promoter
   7024..7719    +  CDS            TagBFP: TagBFP is a basic (constitutively fluorescent) blue fluorescent protein published in 2008, derived from Entacmaea quadricolor. It is reported to be a very rapidly-maturing monomer with very low acid sensitivity.
   7726..8964    +  CDS            TARDBP: TADBP_HUMAN - Also known as TDP43. Experimental evidence at protein level: Swiss-Prot protein existence level 1. RNA-binding protein that is involved in various steps of RNA biogenesis and processing (PubMed:23519609). Preferentially binds, via its two RNA recognition motifs RRM1 and RRM2, to GU-repeats on RNA molecules predominantly localized within long introns and in the 3'UTR of mRNAs (PubMed:23519609, PubMed:24240615, PubMed:24464995). In turn, regulates the splicing of many non-coding and protein-coding RNAs including proteins involved in neuronal survival, as well as mRNAs that encode p
   8971..8995    -  protein_bind   attB2: mutant version of attB; recombination site for the Gateway® BP reaction BP Clonase™
   9022..96      +  intron         β-globin intron (across the origin): intron from rabbit β-globin gene
