[The description below was written by a language model from this plasmid's Addgene catalogue record and pLannotate feature annotations shown in this document.]
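Description:
pHBS1508 [IBB-GFP-mCherry 3E]-[BFP-TDP43 VLIM-F] is a 9.5 kb mammalian expression plasmid built on the bidirectional pBI backbone, designed to deliver a splicing reporter and a TDP43 variant from the same molecule. It is maintained in E. coli through a high-copy ColE1/pUC-type origin and selected with ampicillin via the AmpR (β-lactamase) cassette. No mammalian selection marker is annotated, which suggests transient transfection, although the record does not state the delivery method.

Two divergent transcription units share a central CMV regulatory region. In one direction, the CMV enhancer and promoter drive TagBFP followed by full-length human TARDBP (TDP43), which the construct name indicates is a BFP-TDP43 fusion. In this variant every valine, leucine, isoleucine and methionine in the C-terminal domain is replaced by phenylalanine. In the opposite direction, a minimal CMV promoter drives the reporter. It consists of a KPNA2 fragment (the importin-β-binding, or IBB, domain that directs nuclear import), then superfolder GFP, then an mCherry coding sequence that is split in two by an inserted segment containing a CFTR fragment. This layout is consistent with a design in which red fluorescence depends on how the CFTR-derived segment is spliced, while GFP reports overall reporter expression and BFP reports the level of the TDP43 variant. The exact readout logic, and the meaning of "3E", are not spelled out in the record. Each unit ends with a rabbit β-globin intron and polyadenylation signal, and attB2 sites remain as cloning remnants. The stated purpose is to test how the TDP43 sequence affects its splicing activity.
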