Addgene plasmid #133332: pHBS1508 [IBB-GFP-mCherry 3E]-[BFP-TDP43 VLIM-F]
Purpose: To test the effect of sequence on TDP43 splicing activity
Depositing lab: Rajat Rohatgi. Depositing organization: Stanford University. Publication: Phase separation-deficient TDP43 remains functional in splicing. Schmidt HB, Barreau A, Rohatgi R. Nat Commun. 2019 Oct 25;10(1):4890. doi: 10.1038/s41467-019-12740-2. PubMed 31653829.
Backbone
  Vector backbone: pBI
  Vector type: Mammalian Expression
Growth in bacteria
  Bacterial resistance: Ampicillin, 100 μg/mL
  Growth temperature: 37°C
  Growth strain: DH5alpha
  Copy number: High Copy
Gene/Insert
  Gene/Insert name: TARDBP mutant
  Species: H. sapiens (human)
  Mutation: All VLIM to F in CTD of full-length TDP43
  Entrez Gene: TARDBP (a.k.a. ALS10, TDP-43)
  Cloning method: Gibson Cloning
Terms and licenses: Academic/Nonprofit Terms; Industry Terms: Not Available to Industry
Depositor comments: Please visit https://www.biorxiv.org/content/10.1101/548339v1 for bioRxiv preprint.
How to cite: pHBS1508 [IBB-GFP-mCherry 3E]-[BFP-TDP43 VLIM-F] was a gift from Rajat Rohatgi (Addgene plasmid # 133332 ; http://n2t.net/addgene:133332 ; RRID:Addgene_133332)
